>Addgene plasmid #54441 | LI C-D mOrange noATG | depositor full sequence | sequence record 84659 | Full Sequence
CGACGTAGCCACCTACTCCCAACATCAGCCGGACTCCGATTACCTCGGGAACTTGCTCCGTAGTAAGACA
TTCATCGCGCTTGCTGCCTTCGACCAAGAAGCGGTTGTTGGCGCTCTCGCGGCTTACGTTCTGCCCAGGT
TTGAGCAGCCGCGTAGTGAGATCTATATCTATGATCTCGCAGTCTCCGGCGAGCACCGGAGGCAGGGCAT
TGCCACCGCGCTCATCAATCTCCTCAAGCATGAGGCCAACGCGCTTGGTGCTTATGTGATCTACGTGCAA
GCAGATTACGGTGACGATCCCGCAGTGGCTCTCTATACAAAGTTGGGCATACGGGAAGAAGTGATGCACT
TTGATATCGACCCAAGTACCGCCACCTAACAATTCGTTCAAGCCGAGATCGGCTTCCCGGCCGCGGAGTT
GTTCGGTAAATTGTCACAACGCCGCTCATGACATTAACCTATAAAAATAGGCGTATCACGAGGCCCTTTT
GTCTCGCGCGTTTCGGTGATGACGGTGAAAACCTCTGACACATGCAGCTCCCGGAGAAGGTCACAGCTTG
TCTGTAAGCGGATGCCGGGAGCAGACAAGCCCGTCAGGGCGCGTCAGCGGGTGTTGGCGGGTGTCGGGGC
TGGCTTAACTATGCGGCATCAGAGCAGATTGTACTGAGAGTGCACCATATGCGGTGTGAAATACCGCACA
GATGCGTAAGGAGAAAATACCGCATCAGGCGCCATTCGCCATTCAGGCTGCGCAACTGTTGGGAAGGGCG
ATCGGTGCGGGCCTCTTCGCTATTACGCCAGCTGGCGAAAGGGGGATGTGCTGCAAGGCGATTAAGTTGG
GTAACGCCAGGGTTTTCCCAGTCACGACGTTGTAAAACGACGGCCAGTGAATTCGAGCTCGGTACCTCGA
TGAAGACTTTACGGGTCTCACACCGTGAGCAAGGGCGAGGAGAATAACATGGCCATCATCAAGGAGTTCA
TGCGCTTCAAGGTGCGCATGGAGGGCTCTGTGAACGGCCACGAGTTCGAGATCGAGGGCGAGGGCGAGGG
CCGCCCCTACGAGGGCTTTCAGACCGCTAAGCTGAAGGTGACCAAGGGTGGCCCCCTGCCCTTCGCCTGG
GACATCCTGTCCCCTCAGTTCACCTACGGCTCCAAGGCCTACGTGAAGCACCCCGCCGACATCCCCGACT
ACTTCAAGCTGTCCTTCCCCGAGGGCTTCAAGTGGGAGCGCGTGATGAACTTCGAGGACGGCGGCGTGGT
GACCGTGACCCAGGACTCCTCCCTGCAGGACGGCGAGTTCATCTACAAGGTGAAGCTGCGCGGCACCAAC
TTCCCCTCCGACGGCCCCGTAATGCAGAAGAAAACCATGGGCTGGGAGGCCTCCTCCGAGCGGATGTACC
CCGAGGACGGCGCCCTGAAGGGCGAGATCAAGATGAGGCTGAAGCTGAAGGACGGCGGCCACTACACCTC
CGAGGTCAAGACCACCTACAAGGCCAAGAAGCCCGTGCAGCTGCCCGGCGCCTACATCGTCGGCATCAAG
TTGGACATCACCTCCCACAACGAGGACTACACCATCGTGGAACAGTACGAACGCGCCGAGGGCCGCCACT
CCACCGGCGGCATGGACGAGCTGTACAAGAAGGTGAGACCTCTGTTGTCTTCTACGAATGCATCTAGATA
TCGGATCCCGGGCCCGTCGACTGCAGAGGCCTGCATGCAAGCTTGGCGTAATCATGGTCATAGCTGTTTC
CTGTGTGAAATTGTTATCCGCTCACAATTCCACACAACATACGAGCCGGAAGCATAAAGTGTAAAGCCTG
GGGTGCCTAATGAGTGAGCTAACTCACATTAATTGCGTTGCGCTCACTGCCCGCTTTCCAGTCGGGAAAC
CTGTCGTGCCAGCTGCATTAATGAATCGGCCAACGCGCGGGGAGAGGCGGTTTGCGTATTGGGCGCTCTT
CCGCTTCCTCGCTCACTGACTCGCTGCGCTCGGTCGTTCGGCTGCGGCGAGCGGTATCAGCTCACTCAAA
GGCGGTAATACGGTTATCCACAGAATCAGGGGATAACGCAGGAAAGAACATGTGAGCAAAAGGCCAGCAA
AAGGCCAGGAACCGTAAAAAGGCCGCGTTGCTGGCGTTTTTCCATAGGCTCCGCCCCCCTGACGAGCATC
ACAAAAATCGACGCTCAAGTCAGAGGTGGCGAAACCCGACAGGACTATAAAGATACCAGGCGTTTCCCCC
TGGAAGCTCCCTCGTGCGCTCTCCTGTTCCGACCCTGCCGCTTACCGGATACCTGTCCGCCTTTCTCCCT
TCGGGAAGCGTGGCGCTTTCTCATAGCTCACGCTGTAGGTATCTCAGTTCGGTGTAGGTCGTTCGCTCCA
AGCTGGGCTGTGTGCACGAACCCCCCGTTCAGCCCGACCGCTGCGCCTTATCCGGTAACTATCGTCTTGA
GTCCAACCCGGTAAGACACGACTTATCGCCACTGGCAGCAGCCACTGGTAACAGGATTAGCAGAGCGAGG
TATGTAGGCGGTGCTACAGAGTTCTTGAAGTGGTGGCCTAACTACGGCTACACTAGAAGAACAGTATTTG
GTATCTGCGCTCTGCTGAAGCCAGTTACCTTCGGAAAAAGAGTTGGTAGCTCTTGATCCGGCAAACAAAC
CACCGCTGGTAGCGGTGGTTTTTTTGTTTGCAAGCAGCAGATTACGCGCAGAAAAAAAGGATCTCAAGAA
GATCCTTTGATCTTTTCTACGGGGTCTGACGCTCAGTGGAACGAAAACTCACGTTAAGGGATTTTGGTCA
TGAGGCGCACACCGTGGAAACGGATGAAGGCACGAACCCAGTTGACATAAGCCTGTTCGGTTCGTAAACT
GTAATGCAAGTAGCGTATGCGCTCACGCAACTGGTCCAGAACCTTGACCGAACGCAGCGGTGGTAACGGC
GCAGTGGCGGTTTTCATGGCTTGTTATGACTGTTTTTTTGTACAGTCTATGCCTCGGGCATCCAAGCAGC
AAGCGCGTTACGCCGTGGGTCGATGTTTGATGTTATGGAGCAGCAACGATGTTACGCAGCAGCAACGATG
TTACGCAGCAGGGCAGTCGCCCTAAAACAAAGTTAGGTGGCTCAAGTATGGGCATCATTCGCACATGTAG
GCTCGGCCCTGACCAAGTCAAATCCATGCGGGCTGCTCTTGATCTTTTCGGTCGTGAGTTCGG
Features (pLannotate 1.2.2; 11 found; start..end, strand, type, name):
    493..528     +  CDS            rop (fragment): Rop protein, which maintains plasmids at low copy number; rop
    630..729     +  misc_feature   bom (fragment): basis of mobility region from pBR322
    735..892     -  CDS            lacZα (fragment): LacZα fragment of β-galactosidase; lacZ fragment
    935..1639    +  CDS            mOrange: mOrange is a basic (constitutively fluorescent) orange fluorescent protein published in 2004, derived from Discosoma sp.. It has high acid sensitivity.
   1761..1777    -  protein_bind   lac operator: The lac repressor binds to the lac operator to inhibit transcription in E. coli. This inhibition can be relieved by adding lactose or isopropyl-β-D-thiogalactopyranoside (IPTG). lac repressor encoded by lacI
   1785..1815    -  promoter       lac promoter: promoter for the E. coli lac operon
   1830..1851    -  protein_bind   CAP binding site: CAP binding activates transcription in the presence of cAMP. E. coli catabolite activator protein
   1864..1956    -  CDS            lacI (fragment): lac repressor; lacI; The lac repressor binds to the lac operator to inhibit transcription in E. coli. This inhibition can be relieved by adding lactose or isopropyl-β-D-thiogalactopyranoside (IPTG).
   2139..2727    -  rep_origin     ori: high-copy-number ColE1/pMB1/pBR322/pUC origin of replication
   2842..2870    +  promoter       Pc promoter: intI1 (promoter lies within the coding sequence); class 1 integron promoter
   3059..376     +  CDS            aacC1 (across the origin): AACC1_PSEAI - Experimental evidence at protein level: Swiss-Prot protein existence level 1. Responsible for gentamicin resistance and has a limited substrate range. From Pseudomonas aeruginosa.
