[The description below was written by a language model from this plasmid's Addgene catalogue record and pLannotate feature annotations shown in this document.]
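Description:
LI C-D mOrange noATG is a small (about 3.2 kb) bacterial cloning vector that carries a single building block for a modular plasmid assembly kit developed for multigene expression, gene silencing and silencing rescue in plants. The backbone is pUC57(Gent), a pUC57 derivative made by the depositing lab. It replicates in E. coli at high copy from a ColE1/pUC-type origin. Selection is with gentamicin, through the aacC1 aminoglycoside acetyltransferase gene, which spans the numbering origin of the sequence and lies downstream of a class 1 integron Pc promoter. The short rop, bom and lacI fragments picked up by the annotation are backbone remnants rather than functional units.

The insert is a synthetic coding sequence for mOrange, a constitutively fluorescent orange protein derived from Discosoma sp., supplied without its start codon. It sits in the former lacZα cloning region, between a lacZα fragment on one side and the lac promoter, operator and CAP binding site on the other, and the M13 forward and reverse primer sites recorded for sequencing flank it. No plant promoter, terminator or other eukaryotic regulatory element is annotated, so the plasmid is a part donor and not an expression construct.

The name suggests a level I ("LI") module occupying the "C-D" position of the kit's assembly scheme. The missing ATG implies that mOrange is meant to be joined in frame behind an upstream coding module, giving a C-terminal fluorescent tag on a protein of interest. However, the record does not state the assembly method, the flanking fusion sites or the restriction enzymes involved.
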