Addgene plasmid #54441: LI C-D mOrange noATG
Depositing lab: Martin Parniske. Depositing organization: Ludwig-Maximilians-Universitaet Muenchen (LMU). Publication: A modular plasmid assembly kit for multigene expression, gene silencing and silencing rescue in plants. Binder A, Lambert J, Morbitzer R, Popp C, Ott T, Lahaye T, Parniske M. PLoS One. 2014 Feb 13;9(2):e88218. doi: 10.1371/journal.pone.0088218. eCollection 2014. PubMed 24551083.
Backbone
  Vector backbone: pUC57(Gent)
  Backbone manufacturer: Parniske lab
  Vector type: cloning vector
Growth in bacteria
  Bacterial resistance: Gentamicin, 10 μg/mL
  Growth temperature: 37°C
  Growth strain: DH5alpha
  Copy number: High Copy
Gene/Insert
  Gene/Insert name: mOrange without Start codon
  Species: Synthetic
  Cloning method: Unknown
  Sequencing primers: 5′ M13-F20; 3′ M13Rev
Terms and licenses: Academic/Nonprofit Terms; Industry Terms: Not Available to Industry
How to cite: LI C-D mOrange noATG was a gift from Martin Parniske (Addgene plasmid # 54441 ; http://n2t.net/addgene:54441 ; RRID:Addgene_54441)
