>Addgene plasmid #54441 | LI C-D mOrange noATG | addgene partial sequence | sequence record 87655 | M13pUC-Fwd 5'-CCCAGTCACGACGTTGTAAAACG-3'
AGACTTTACGGGTCTCACACCGTGAGCAAGGGCGAGGAGAATAACATGGCCATCATCAAGGAGTTCATGC
GCTTCAAGGTGCGCATGGAGGGCTCTGTGAACGGCCACGAGTTCGAGATCGAGGGCGAGGGCGAGGGCCG
CCCCTACGAGGGCTTTCAGACCGCTAAGCTGAAGGTGACCAAGGGTGGCCCCCTGCCCTTCGCCTGGGAC
ATCCTGTCCCCTCAGTTCACCTACGGCTCCAAGGCCTACGTGAAGCACCCCGCCGACATCCCCGACTACT
TCAAGCTGTCCTTCCCCGAGGGCTTCAAGTGGGAGCGCGTGATGAACTTCGAGGACGGCGGCGTGGTGAC
CGTGACCCAGGACTCCTCCCTGCAGGACGGCGAGTTCATCTACAAGGTGAAGCTGCGCGGCACCAACTTC
CCCTCCGACGGCCCCGTAATGCAGAAGAAAACCATGGGCTGGGAGGCCTCCTCCGAGCGGATGTACCCCG
AGGACGGCGCCCTGAAGGGCGAGATCAAGATGAGGCTGAAGCTGAAGGACGGCGGCCACTACACCTCCGA
GGTCAAGACCACCTACAAGGCCAAGAAGCCCGTGCAGCTGCCCGGCGCCTACATCGTCGGCATCAAGTTG
GACATCACCTCCCACAACGAGGACTACACCATCGTGGAACAGTACGAACGCGCCGAGGGCCGCCACTCCA
CCGGCGGCATGGACGAGCTGTACAAGAAGGTGAGACCTCTGTTGTCTTCTACGAATGCATCTAGATATCG
GATCCCGGGCCCGTCGACTGCAGAGGCCTGCATGCAAGCTTGGCGTAATCATGGTCATAGCTGTTTCCTG
TGTGAAATTGTTATCCGCTCACAATTCCACACAACATACGAGCCGGAAGCATAAAGTGTAAAGCCTGGGG
TGCCTAATGAGTGAGCTAACTCACATTAATTGCGTTGCGCTCACTGCCCGCTTTCCAGTC
