>Addgene plasmid #54441 | LI C-D mOrange noATG | addgene partial sequence | sequence record 87658 | M13pUC-Rev 5'-AGCGGATAACAATTTCACACAGG-3'
AGCTTGCATGCAGGCCTCTGCAGTCGACGGGCCCGGGATCCGATATCTAGATGCATTCGTAGAAGACAAC
AGAGGTCTCACCTTCTTGTACAGCTCGTCCATGCCGCCGGTGGAGTGGCGGCCCTCGGCGCGTTCGTACT
GTTCCACGATGGTGTAGTCCTCGTTGTGGGAGGTGATGTCCAACTTGATGCCGACGATGTAGGCGCCGGG
CAGCTGCACGGGCTTCTTGGCCTTGTAGGTGGTCTTGACCTCGGAGGTGTAGTGGCCGCCGTCCTTCAGC
TTCAGCCTCATCTTGATCTCGCCCTTCAGGGCGCCGTCCTCGGGGTACATCCGCTCGGAGGAGGCCTCCC
AGCCCATGGTTTTCTTCTGCATTACGGGGCCGTCGGAGGGGAAGTTGGTGCCGCGCAGCTTCACCTTGTA
GATGAACTCGCCGTCCTGCAGGGAGGAGTCCTGGGTCACGGTCACCACGCCGCCGTCCTCGAAGTTCATC
ACGCGCTCCCACTTGAAGCCCTCGGGGAAGGACAGCTTGAAGTAGTCGGGGATGTCGGCGGGGTGCTTCA
CGTAGGCCTTGGAGCCGTAGGTGAACTGAGGGGACAGGATGTCCCAGGCGAAGGGCAGGGGGCCACCCTT
GGTCACCTTCAGCTTAGCGGTCTGAAAGCCCTCGTAGGGGCGGCCCTCGCCCTCGCCCTCGATCTCGAAC
TCGTGGCCGTTCACAGAGCCCTCCATGCGCACCTTGAAGCGCATGAACTCCTTGATGATGGCCATGTTAT
TCTCCTCGCCCTTGCTCACGGTGTGAGACCCGTAAAGTCTTCATCGAGGTACCGAGCTCGAATTCACTGG
CCGTCGTTTTACAACGTCGTGACTGGGAAAACCCTGGCGTTACCCAACTTAATCGCCTTGCAGCACATCC
CCCTTTCGCCAGCTGGCGTAATAGCGAAGAGGCCCGCACCGATCGCCCTTCCCAACAGTTGCGCAGCCTG
AATGGCGAATGGCGCCTGATGCGGTATTTTCTCCTTACGCATCTGTGCGGTATTTCACACCGCATATGG
